Addgene plasmid #177667: pSIBR004
Purpose: (Empty Backbone) SIBR Intron 4 (Int4) interrupts the CDS of FnCas12a
Depositing lab: John van der Oost. Depositing organization: Wageningen University, Department Agrotechnology & Food Sciences. Publication: Streamlined CRISPR genome engineering in wild-type bacteria using SIBR-Cas. Patinios C, Creutzburg SCA, Arifah AQ, Adiego-Perez B, Gyimah EA, Ingham CJ, Kengen SWM, van der Oost J, Staals RHJ. Nucleic Acids Res. 2021 Oct 6. pii: 6382381. doi: 10.1093/nar/gkab893. PubMed 34614191.
Backbone
  Vector backbone: N/A
  Vector type: Bacterial Expression, CRISPR
  Promoter: lacUV5
Growth in bacteria
  Bacterial resistance: Kanamycin, 50 μg/mL
  Growth temperature: 37°C
  Growth strain: DH5alpha
  Copy number: Unknown
Resource information
  A portion of this plasmid was derived from a plasmid made by: Zetsche et al (2015); pY002 (#69975)
Terms and licenses: Academic/Nonprofit Terms; Industry Terms: Not Available to Industry
How to cite: pSIBR004 was a gift from John van der Oost (Addgene plasmid # 177667 ; http://n2t.net/addgene:177667 ; RRID:Addgene_177667)
