[The description below was written by a language model from this plasmid's Addgene catalogue record and pLannotate feature annotations shown in this document.]
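Description:
pSIBR004 is a 7,225 nt bacterial expression and CRISPR plasmid catalogued as an empty backbone of the SIBR-Cas system, a method for streamlined genome engineering in wild-type bacteria. No named vector backbone is recorded, but the annotated sequence shows the pBBR1 oriV together with a fragment annotated as the pBBR1 Rep protein. These are the replication functions of the broad-host-range plasmid from Bordetella bronchiseptica, which fits use in bacterial species other than E. coli. Selection is by kanamycin, conferred by aphA1 (nptI). The copy number is listed as unknown.

The payload is the Cas12a (Cpf1) nuclease of Francisella tularensis subsp. novicida, whose coding region spans the numbering origin of the circular record. A portion of the plasmid is noted as derived from an earlier FnCas12a plasmid. According to the stated purpose, the FnCas12a coding sequence is interrupted by SIBR Intron 4 (Int4). The automated annotation does not mark the intron as a separate feature, so its position within the gene cannot be read from the table, and the record does not explain how the intron is controlled. In general, an intron placed in a coding sequence means that intact nuclease is produced only after the intron is removed from the transcript.

Two lacUV5 promoters are annotated. One lies a few hundred bases upstream of cas12a and follows an oppositely oriented rrnB T1 terminator. The other lies downstream of the nuclease gene and before the kanamycin marker; the record does not say what it drives. The empty-backbone designation suggests that users add their own targeting components, although no crRNA or cloning site is annotated.
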