Features (pLannotate 1.2.2; 7 found; start..end, strand, type, name):
   2275..2305    +  promoter       lac UV5 promoter: E. coli lac promoter with an "up" mutation
   2570..3382    +  CDS            aphA1: KKA1_ECOLX - Also known as nptI. Protein inferred from homology: Swiss-Prot protein existence level 3. Resistance to kanamycin and structurally-related aminoglycosides, including amikacin. From Escherichia coli.
   3457..4118    -  CDS            pBBR1 Rep (fragment): replication protein for the broad-host-range plasmid pBBR1 from Bordetella bronchiseptica
   4119..4890    -  rep_origin     pBBR1 oriV: replication origin of the broad-host-range plasmid pBBR1 from Bordetella bronchiseptica; requires the pBBR1 Rep protein for replication
   5005..5091    -  terminator     rrnB T1 terminator: Escherichia coli rrnB; transcription terminator T1 from the E. coli rrnB gene
   5135..5165    +  promoter       lac UV5 promoter: E. coli lac promoter with an "up" mutation
   5521..2195    +  CDS            cas12a (across the origin): CS12A_FRATN - Also known as cpf1 From Francisella tularensis subsp. novicida (strain U112).
>Addgene plasmid #177667 | pSIBR004 | addgene full sequence | sequence record 351669 | Addgene NGS Result
ACTTTGAGCTAGCGAATATAGTGCCTCTTTATAACAAAATTAGAAACTATATAACTCAAAAGCCATATAG
TGATGAGAAATTTAAGCTCAATTTTGAGAACTCGACTTTGGCTAATGGTTGGGATAAAAATAAAGAGCCT
GACAATACGGCAATTTTATTTATCAAAGATGATAAATATTATCTGGGTGTGATGAATAAGAAAAATAACA
AAATATTTGATGATAAAGCTATCAAAGAAAATAAAGGCGAGGGTTATAAAAAAATTGTTTATAAACTTTT
ACCTGGCGCAAATAAAATGTTACCTAAGGTTTTCTTTTCTGCTAAATCTATAAAATTTTATAATCCTAGT
GAAGATATACTTAGAATAAGAAATCATTCCACACATACAAAAAATGGTAGTCCTCAAAAAGGATATGAAA
AATTTGAGTTTAATATTGAAGATTGCCGAAAATTTATAGATTTTTATAAACAGTCTATAAGTAAGCATCC
GGAGTGGAAAGATTTTGGATTTAGATTTTCTGATACTCAAAGATATAATTCTATAGATGAATTTTATAGA
GAAGTTGAAAATCAAGGCTACAAACTAACTTTTGAAAATATATCAGAGAGCTATATTGATAGCGTAGTTA
ATCAGGGTAAATTGTACCTATTCCAAATCTATAATAAAGATTTTTCAGCTTATAGCAAAGGGCGACCAAA
TCTACATACTTTATATTGGAAAGCGCTGTTTGATGAGAGAAATCTTCAAGATGTGGTTTATAAGCTAAAT
GGTGAGGCAGAGCTTTTTTATCGTAAACAATCAATACCTAAAAAAATCACTCACCCAGCTAAAGAGGCAA
TAGCTAATAAAAACAAAGATAATCCTAAAAAAGAGAGTGTTTTTGAATATGATTTAATCAAAGATAAACG
CTTTACTGAAGATAAGTTTTTCTTTCACTGTCCTATTACAATCAATTTTAAATCTAGTGGAGCTAATAAG
TTTAATGATGAAATCAATTTATTGCTAAAAGAAAAAGCAAATGATGTTCATATATTAAGTATAGATAGAG
GTGAAAGACATTTAGCTTACTATACTTTGGTAGATGGTAAAGGCAATATCATCAAACAAGATACTTTCAA
CATCATTGGTAATGATAGAATGAAAACAAACTACCATGATAAGCTTGCTGCAATAGAGAAAGATAGGGAT
TCAGCTAGGAAAGACTGGAAAAAGATAAATAACATCAAAGAGATGAAAGAGGGCTATCTATCTCAGGTAG
TTCATGAAATAGCTAAGCTAGTTATAGAGTATAATGCTATTGTGGTTTTTGAGGATTTAAATTTTGGATT
TAAAAGAGGGCGTTTCAAGGTAGAGAAGCAGGTCTATCAAAAGTTAGAAAAAATGCTAATTGAGAAACTA
AACTATCTAGTTTTCAAAGATAATGAGTTTGATAAAACTGGGGGAGTGCTTAGAGCTTATCAGCTAACAG
CACCTTTTGAGACTTTTAAAAAGATGGGTAAACAAACAGGTATTATCTACTATGTACCAGCTGGTTTTAC
TTCAAAAATTTGTCCTGTAACTGGTTTTGTAAATCAGTTATATCCTAAGTATGAAAGTGTCAGCAAATCT
CAAGAGTTCTTTAGTAAGTTTGACAAGATTTGTTATAACCTTGATAAGGGCTATTTTGAGTTTAGTTTTG
ATTATAAAAACTTTGGTGACAAGGCTGCCAAAGGCAAGTGGACTATAGCTAGCTTTGGGAGTAGATTGAT
TAACTTTAGAAATTCAGATAAAAATCATAATTGGGATACTCGAGAAGTTTATCCAACTAAAGAGTTGGAG
AAATTGCTAAAAGATTATTCTATCGAATATGGGCATGGCGAATGTATCAAAGCAGCTATTTGCGGTGAGA
GCGACAAAAAGTTTTTTGCTAAGCTAACTAGTGTCCTAAATACTATCTTACAAATGCGTAACTCAAAAAC
AGGTACTGAGTTAGATTATCTAATTTCACCAGTAGCAGATGTAAATGGCAATTTCTTTGATTCGCGACAG
GCGCCAAAAAATATGCCTCAAGATGCTGATGCCAATGGTGCTTATCATATTGGGCTAAAAGGTCTGATGC
TACTAGGTAGGATCAAAAATAATCAAGAGGGCAAAAAACTCAATTTGGTTATCAAAAATGAAGAGTATTT
TGAGTTCGTGCAGAATAGGAATAACTAAGCGGCCGCATAATGATGTGTTATCATTGATGCGAGGTCGCCT
ATACCTCCCCGCTTCGGCGGGGTTTTTTCCCGGGTTTACACTTTATGCTTCCGGCTCGTATAATGTGTGG
TCTAAGAACTTTAAATAATTTCTACTGTTGTAGATATGTCTTCCTGAGTGACGAGCAACGAGACTGGAAG
ACATGTCTAAGAACTTTAAATAATTTCTACTGTTGTAGATAGATACCGGACAACGTGTCTCCCCGCTTCG
GCGGGGTTTTTTCCTAGGTTGTGTCTCAAAATCTCTGATGTTACATTGCACAAGATAAAAATATATCATC
ATGAACAATAAAACTGTCTGCTTACATAAACAGTAATACAAGGGGTGTTATGAGCCATATTCAGCGTGAA
ACGAGCTGTAGCCGTCCGCGTCTGAACAGCAACATGGATGCGGATCTGTATGGCTATAAATGGGCGCGTG
ATAACGTGGGTCAGAGCGGCGCGACCATTTATCGTCTGTATGGCAAACCGGATGCGCCGGAACTGTTTCT
GAAACATGGCAAAGGCAGCGTGGCGAACGATGTGACCGATGAAATGGTGCGTCTGAACTGGCTGACCGAA
TTTATGCCGCTGCCGACCATTAAACATTTTATTCGCACCCCGGATGATGCGTGGCTGCTGACCACCGCGA
TTCCGGGCAAAACCGCGTTTCAGGTGCTGGAAGAATATCCGGATAGCGGCGAAAACATTGTGGATGCGCT
GGCCGTGTTTCTGCGTCGTCTGCATAGCATTCCGGTGTGCAACTGCCCGTTTAACAGCGATCGTGTGTTT
CGTCTGGCCCAGGCGCAGAGCCGTATGAACAACGGCCTGGTGGATGCGAGCGATTTTGATGATGAACGTA
ACGGCTGGCCGGTGGAACAGGTGTGGAAAGAAATGCATAAACTGCTGCCGTTTAGCCCGGATAGCGTGGT
GACCCACGGCGATTTTAGCCTGGATAACCTGATTTTCGATGAAGGCAAACTGATTGGCTGCATTGATGTG
GGCCGTGTGGGCATTGCGGATCGTTATCAGGATCTGGCCATTCTGTGGAACTGCCTGGGCGAATTTAGCC
CGAGCCTGCAAAAACGTCTGTTTCAGAAATATGGCATTGATAATCCGGATATGAACAAACTGCAATTTCA
TCTGATGCTGGATGAATTTTTCTAATAATTAATTGGACCGCGGTCCGAGAGACGCATGGCAGTATCTCAG
ACTGTGTATCGGCACGTCTCACTACTTACCGGCGCGGCAGCGTTACCCGTGTCGGCGGCTCCAACGGCTC
GCCATCGTCCAGAAAACACGGCTCATCGGGCATCGGCAGGCGCTGCTGCCCGCGCCGTTCCCATTCCTCC
GTTTCGGTCAAGGCTGGCAGGTCTGGTTCCATGCCCGGAATGCCGGGCTGGCTGGGCGGCTCCTCGCCGG
GGCCGGTCGGTAGTTGCTGCTCGCCCGGATACAGGGTCGGGATGCGGCGCAGGTCGCCATGCCCCAACAG
CGATTCGTCCTGGTCGTCGTGATCAACCACCACGGCGGCACTGAACACCGACAGGCGCAACTGGTCGCGG
GGCTGGCCCCACGCCACGCGGTCATTGACCACGTAGGCCGACACGGTGCCGGGGCCGTTGAGCTTCACGA
CGGAGATCCAGCGCTCGGCCACCAAGTCCTTGACTGCGTATTGGACCGTCCGCAAAGAACGTCCGATGAG
CTTGGAAAGTGTTTTCTGGCTGACCACCACGGCGTTCTGGTGGCCCATCTGCGCCACGAGGTGATGCAGC
AGCATTGCCGCCGTGGGTTTCCTCGCAATAAGCCCGGCCCACGCCTCATGCGCTTTGCGTTCCGTTTGCA
CCCAGTGACCGGGCTTGTTCTTGGCTTGAATGCCGATTTCTCTGGACTGCGTGGCCATGCTTATCTCCAT
GCGGTAGGGGTGCCGCACGGTTGCGGCACCATGCGCAATCAGCTGCAACTTTTCGGCAGCGCGACAACAA
TTATGCGTTGCGTAAAAGTGGCAGTCAATTACAGATTTTCTTTAACCTACGCAATGAGCTATTGCGGGGG
GTGCCGCAATGAGCTGTTGCGTACCCCCCTTTTTTAAGTTGTTGATTTTTAAGTCTTTCGCATTTCGCCC
TATATCTAGTTCTTTGGTGCCCAAAGAAGGGCACCCCTGCGGGGTTCCCCCACGCCTTCGGCGCGGCTCC
CCCTCCGGCAAAAAGTGGCCCCTCCGGGGCTTGTTGATCGACTGCGCGGCCTTCGGCCTTGCCCAAGGTG
GCGCTGCCCCCTTGGAACCCCCGCACTCGCCGCCGTGAGGCTCGGGGGGCAGGCGGGCGGGCTTCGCCCT
TCGACTGCCCCCACTCGCATAGGCTTGGGTCGTTCCAGGCGCGTCAAGGCCAAGCCGCTGCGCGGTCGCT
GCGCGAGCCTTGACCCGCCTTCCACTTGGTGTCCAACCGGCAAGCGAAGCGCGCAGGCCGCAGGCCGGAG
GCTTTTCCCCAGAGAAAATTAAAAAAATTGATGGGGCAAGGCCGCAGGCCGCGCAGTTGGAGCCGGTGGG
TATGTGGTCGAAGGCTGGGTAGCCGGTGGGCAATCCCTGTGGTCAAGCTCGTGGGCAGGCGCAGCCTGTC
CATCAGCTTGTCCAGCAGGGTTGTCCACGGGCCGAGCGAAGCGAGCCAGCCGGTGGCCGCTCGCGGCCAT
CGTCCACATATCCACGGGCTGGCAAGGGAGCGCAGCGACCGCGCAGGGCGAAGCCCGGAGAGCAAGCCCG
TAGGGGGGGCGCGCCCAGCTGTCTAGGGCGGCGGATTTGTCCTACTCAGGAGAGCGTTCACCGACAAACA
ACAGATAAAACGAAAGGCCCAGTCTTTCGACTGAGCCTTTCGTTTTATTTGATGCCTTTAATTAAAGCGG
ATAACAATTTCACACAGGAGGCCGTTTACACTTTATGCTTCCGGCTCGTATAATGTGTGGGGAAACCACA
ACGGTTTCCCTCTAGAAATAATTTTGTTTAACTATAAGAAGGAGATATACATATGTCCTCTGGTTAATTG
AGGCCTGAGTATAAGGTGACTTATACTTGTAATCTATCTAAACGGGGAACCTCTCTAGTAGACAATCCCG
TGCTAAATTGATACCAGCATCGTCTTGATGCCCTTGGCAGCATAAATGCCTAACGACTATCCCTTTGGGG
AGTAGGGTCAAGTGACTCGAAACGATAGACAACTTGCTTTAACAAGTTGGAGATATAGTCTGCTCTGCAT
GGTGACATGCAGCTGGATATAATTCCGGGGTAAGATTAACGACCTTATCTGAACATAATGCTATCAATTT
ATCAAGAATTTGTTAATAAATATAGTTTAAGTAAAACTCTAAGATTTGAGTTAATCCCACAGGGTAAAAC
ACTTGAAAACATAAAAGCAAGAGGTTTGATTTTAGATGATGAGAAAAGAGCTAAAGACTACAAAAAGGCT
AAACAAATAATTGATAAATATCATCAGTTTTTTATAGAGGAGATATTAAGTTCGGTTTGTATTAGCGAAG
ATTTATTACAAAACTATTCTGATGTTTATTTTAAACTTAAAAAGAGTGATGATGATAATCTACAAAAAGA
TTTTAAAAGTGCAAAAGATACGATAAAGAAACAAATATCTGAATATATAAAGGACTCAGAGAAATTTAAG
AATTTGTTTAATCAAAACCTTATCGATGCTAAAAAAGGGCAAGAGTCAGATTTAATTCTATGGCTAAAGC
AATCTAAGGATAATGGTATAGAACTATTTAAAGCCAATAGTGATATCACAGATATAGATGAGGCGTTAGA
AATAATCAAATCTTTTAAAGGTTGGACAACTTATTTTAAGGGTTTTCATGAAAATAGAAAAAATGTTTAT
AGTAGCAATGATATTCCTACATCTATTATTTATAGGATAGTAGATGATAATTTGCCTAAATTTCTAGAAA
ATAAAGCTAAGTATGAGAGTTTAAAAGACAAAGCTCCAGAAGCTATAAACTATGAACAAATTAAAAAAGA
TTTGGCAGAAGAGCTAACCTTTGATATTGACTACAAAACATCTGAAGTTAATCAAAGAGTTTTTTCACTT
GATGAAGTTTTTGAGATAGCAAACTTTAATAATTATCTAAATCAAAGTGGTATTACTAAATTTAATACTA
TTATTGGTGGTAAATTTGTAAATGGTGAAAATACAAAGAGAAAAGGTATAAATGAATATATAAATCTATA
CTCACAGCAAATAAATGATAAAACACTCAAAAAATATAAAATGAGTGTTTTATTTAAGCAAATTTTAAGT
GATACAGAATCTAAATCTTTTGTAATTGATAAGTTAGAAGATGATAGTGATGTAGTTACAACGATGCAAA
GTTTTTATGAGCAAATAGCAGCTTTTAAAACAGTAGAAGAAAAATCTATTAAAGAAACACTATCTTTATT
ATTTGATGATTTAAAAGCTCAAAAACTTGATTTGAGTAAAATTTATTTTAAAAATGATAAATCTCTTACT
GATCTATCACAACAAGTTTTTGATGATTATAGTGTTATTGGTACAGCGGTACTAGAATATATAACTCAAC
AAATAGCACCTAAAAATCTTGATAACCCTAGTAAGAAAGAGCAAGAATTAATAGCCAAAAAAACTGAAAA
AGCAAAATACTTATCTCTAGAAACTATAAAGCTTGCCTTAGAAGAATTTAATAAGCATAGAGATATAGAT
AAACAGTGTAGGTTTGAAGAAATACTTGCAAACTTTGCGGCTATTCCGATGATATTTGATGAAATAGCTC
AAAACAAAGACAATTTGGCACAGATATCTATCAAATATCAAAATCAAGGTAAAAAAGACCTACTTCAAGC
TAGTGCGGAAGATGATGTTAAAGCTATCAAGGATCTTTTAGATCAAACTAATAATCTCTTACATAAACTA
AAAATATTTCATATTAGTCAGTCAGAAGATAAGGCAAATATTTTAGACAAGGATGAGCATTTTTATCTAG
TATTTGAGGAGTGCT
